Addgene plasmid #146118: pAc5.1B-EGFP-DmMe31B_1-267_D
Purpose: Insect Expression of DmMe31B_1-267
Depositing lab: Elisa Izaurralde. Depositing organization: Max Planck Institute for Developmental Biology. Publication: HPat provides a link between deadenylation and decapping in metazoa. Haas G, Braun JE, Igreja C, Tritschler F, Nishihara T, Izaurralde E. J Cell Biol. 2010 Apr 19. 189(2):289-302. 10.1083/jcb.200910141 PubMed 20404111.
Backbone
  Vector backbone: Unknown
  Vector type: Insect Expression
Growth in bacteria
  Bacterial resistance: Ampicillin, 100 μg/mL
  Growth temperature: 37°C
  Growth strain: DH5alpha
  Copy number: Low Copy
Gene/Insert
  Gene/Insert name: DmMe31B_1-267
  Species: D. melanogaster (fly)
  Entrez Gene: me31B (a.k.a. Dmel_CG4916, CG4916, DDX6, Dhh1p/Me31b, DmRH3, Dmel\CG4916, ME31B, Mat31B, Me31B, Me31b, l(2)k06607, me31b)
  Cloning method: Unknown
Terms and licenses: Academic/Nonprofit Terms; Industry Terms: Not Available to Industry
Depositor comments: Plasmids from this collection were made available to the research community and donated after the lab closed. Please note that the sequence provided by the depositing laboratory may be theoretical/predicted or based on Sanger sequencing results. There may be discrepancies between sequencing results obtained by Addgene and the depositor sequence. If an Addgene verified sequence is not available, please contact before placing your order to request that our lab fully sequence the plasmid.
How to cite: pAc5.1B-EGFP-DmMe31B_1-267_D was a gift from Elisa Izaurralde (Addgene plasmid # 146118 ; http://n2t.net/addgene:146118 ; RRID:Addgene_146118)
