[The description below was written by a language model from this plasmid's Addgene catalogue record and pLannotate feature annotations shown in this document.]
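Description:
pAc5.1B-EGFP-DmMe31B_1-267_D is an insect-cell expression plasmid of about 6.9 kb for producing a GFP-tagged N-terminal fragment of the Drosophila melanogaster DEAD-box RNA helicase Me31B (the fly DDX6/Dhh1 orthologue). The catalogue lists the backbone as unknown, but the name and annotated features point to a pAc5.1-type vector. Expression is driven by the Drosophila actin 5C (Ac5) promoter, a strong constitutive promoter commonly used in cultured fly cells, and transcripts are terminated by an SV40 polyadenylation signal. In bacteria the plasmid replicates from a ColE1/pUC-family origin and is selected with ampicillin through the β-lactamase gene and its own promoter. The catalogue describes it as low copy, although the annotated origin is of a type usually considered high copy. Short fragments annotated as SV40 large T antigen and a tetracycline resistance gene appear to be non-functional backbone remnants. No selection marker for insect cells is annotated.

The payload is an EGFP coding sequence placed directly upstream of the me31B fragment encoding residues 1–267, so the protein is expressed as an N-terminal EGFP fusion. A V5 epitope tag lies downstream of the insert, but the record does not show whether it is in frame or cut off by a stop codon. Me31B is a core component of ribonucleoprotein complexes involved in translational repression and mRNA decapping. A truncation like this is typically used to map which part of the protein mediates partner binding or subcellular localisation, with EGFP serving for fluorescence imaging or as an immunoprecipitation handle. The associated publication concerns the link between deadenylation and decapping in metazoa, which fits that kind of use. The sequence is depositor-supplied and may be theoretical rather than fully verified.
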