Features (pLannotate 1.2.2; 10 found; start..end, strand, type, name):
     56..2568    +  promoter       Ac5 promoter: Drosophila melanogaster actin 5C promoter
   2588..3304    +  CDS            EGFP: EGFP is a basic (constitutively fluorescent) green fluorescent protein published in 1996, derived from Aequorea victoria. It is reported to be a rapidly-maturing weak dimer with moderate acid sensitivity.
   3314..4114    +  CDS            me31B (fragment): DDX6_DROME - Experimental evidence at protein level: Swiss-Prot protein existence level 1. ATP-dependent RNA helicase which is a core component of a variety of ribonucleoprotein complexes (RNPs) that play critical roles in translational repression and mRNA decapping during embryogenesis, oogenesis, neurogenesis and neurotransmission (PubMed:11546740, PubMed:16256742, PubMed:17178403, PubMed:18590813, PubMed:21267420, PubMed:21447556, PubMed:28875934, PubMed:28388438, PubMed:17982591, PubMed:31114929). Recruits core components and translational repressors to some RNP complexes, and mediates RNP
   4153..4194    +  CDS            V5 tag: epitope tag from simian virus 5
   4294..4428    -  polyA_signal   SV40 poly(A) signal: SV40 polyadenylation signal
   4451..4535    -  CDS            large T antigen (fragment): large T antigen from SV40 (simian virus 40)
   4536..5006    +  CDS            TcR (fragment): tetracycline efflux protein; tet; confers resistance to tetracycline
   5050..5638    -  rep_origin     ori: high-copy-number ColE1/pMB1/pBR322/pUC origin of replication
   5809..6669    -  CDS            AmpR: β-lactamase; bla; confers resistance to ampicillin, carbenicillin, and related antibiotics
   6670..6774    -  promoter       AmpR promoter: bla
>Addgene plasmid #146118 | pAc5.1B-EGFP-DmMe31B_1-267_D | depositor full sequence | sequence record 288563 | Full Sequence
CTTCAAGGAATTAATTCTATATTCTAAAAACACAAATGATACTTCTAAAAAAAATCATGAATGGCATCAA
CTCTGAATCAAATCTTTGCAGATGCACCTACTTCTCATTTCCACTGTCACATCATTTTTCCAGATCTCGC
TGCCTGTTATGTGGCCCACAAACCAAGACACGTTTTATGGCCATTAAAGCTGGCTGATCGTCGCCAAACA
CCAAATACATATCAATATGTACATTCGAGAAAGAAGCGATCAAAGAAGCGTCTTCGGGCGAGTAGGAGAA
TGCGGAGGAGAAGGAGAACGAGCTGATCTAGTATCTCTCCACAATCCAATGCCAACTGACCAACTGGCCA
TATTCGGAGCAATTTGAAGCCAATTTCCATCGCCTGGCGATCGCTCCATTCTTGGCTATATGTTTTTCAC
CGTTCCCGGGGCCATTTTCAAAGACTCGTCGGTAAGATAAGATTGTGTCACTCGCTGTCTCTCTTCATTT
GTCGAAGAATGCTGAGGAATTTCGCGATGACGTCGGCGAGTATTTTGAAGAATGAGAATAATTTGTATTT
ATACGAAAATCAGTTAGTGGAATTTTCTACAAAAACATGTTATCTATAGATAATTTTGTTGCAAAATATG
TTGACTATGACAAAGATTGTATGTATATACCTTTAATGTATTCTCATTTTCTTATGTATTTATAATGGCA
ATGATGATACTGATGATATTTTAAGATGATGCCAGACCACAGGCTGATTTCTGCGTCTTTTGCCGAACGC
AGTGCATGTGCGGTTGTTGTTTTTTGGAATAGTTTCAATTTTCGGACTGTCCGCTTTGATTTCAGTTTCT
TGGCTTATTCAAAAAGCAAAGTAAAGCCAAAAAAGCGAGATGGCAATACCAAATGCGGCAAAACGGTAGT
GGAAGGAAAGGGGTGCGGGGCAGCGGAAGGAAGGGTGGGGCGGGGCGTGGCGGGGTCTGTGGCTGGGCGC
GACGTCACCGACGTTGGAGCCACTCCTTTGACCATGTGTGCGTGTGTGTATTATTCGTGTCTCGCCACTC
GCCGGTTGTTTTTTTCTTTTTATCTCGCTCTCTCTAGCGCCATCTCGTACGCATGCTCAACGCACCGCAT
GTTGCCGTGTCCTTTATGCGTCATTTTGGCTCGAAATAGGCAATTATTTAAACAAAGATTAGTCAACGAA
AACGCTAAAATAAATAAGTCTACAATATGGTTACTTATTGCCATGTGTGTGCAGCCAACGATAGCAACAA
AAGCAACAACACAGTGGCTTTCCCTCTTTCACTTTTTGTTTGCAAGCGCGTGCGAGCAAGACGGCACGAC
CGGCAAACGCAATTACGCTGACAAAGAGCAGACGAAGTTTTGGCCGAAAAACATCAAGGCGCCTGATACG
AATGCATTTGCAATAACAATTGCGATATTTAATATTGTTTATGAAGCTGTTTGACTTCAAAACACACAAA
AAAAAAAATAAAACAAATTATTTGAAAGAGAATTAGGAATCGGACAGCTTATCGTTACGGGCTAACAGCA
CACCGAGACGAAATAGCTTACCTGACGTCACAGCCTCTGGAAGAACTGCCGCCAAGCAGAGAGAGAGAGA
AAAAGAGGGAGAGCAGCTTAGACCGCATGTGCTTGTGTGTGAGGCGTCTCTCTCTTCGTCTCCTGTTTGC
GCAAACGCATAGACTGCACTGAGAAAATCGATTACCTATTTTTTATGAATGAATATTTGCACTATTACTA
TTCAAAACTATTAAGATAGCAATCACATTCAATAGCCAAATACTATACCACCTGAGCGATGCAACGAAAT
GATCAATTTGAGCAAAAATGCTGCATATTTAGGACGGCATCATTATAGAAATGCTTCTTGCTGTGTACTT
TTCTCTCGTCTGGCAGCTGTTTCGCCGTTATTGTTAAAACCGGCTTAAGTTAGGTGTGTTTTCTACGACT
AGTGATGCCCCTACTAGAAGATGTGTGTTGCACAAATGTCCCTGAATAACCAATTTGAAGTGCAGATAGC
AGTAAACGTAAGCTAATATGAATATTATTTAACTGTAATGTTTTAATATCGCTGGACATTACTAATAAAC
CCACTATAAACACATGTACATATGTATGTTTTGGCATACAATGAGTAGTTGGGGAAAAAATGTGTAAAAG
CACCGTGACCATCACAGCATAAAGATAACCAGCTGAAGTATCGAATATGAGTAACCCCCAAATTGAATCA
CATGCCGCAACTGATAGGACCCATGGAAGTACACTCTTCATGGCGATATACAAGACACACACAAGCACGA
ACACCCAGTTGCGGAGGAAATTCTCCGTAAATGAAAACCCAATCGGCGAACAATTCATACCCATATATGG
TAAAAGTTTTGAACGCGACTTGAGAGCGGAGAGCATTGCGGCTGATAAGGTTTTAGCGCTAAGCGGGCTT
TATAAAACGGGCTGCGGGACCAGTTTTCATATCACTACCGTTTGAGTTCTTGTGCTGTGTGGATACTCCT
CCCGACACAAAGCCGCTCCATCAGCCAGCAGTCGTCTAATCCAGAGACCCCGGATCGGGGTACCAACATG
GTGAGCAAGGGCGAGGAGCTGTTCACCGGGGTGGTGCCCATCCTGGTCGAGCTGGACGGCGACGTAAACG
GCCACAAGTTCAGCGTGTCCGGCGAGGGCGAGGGCGATGCCACCTACGGCAAGCTGACCCTGAAGTTCAT
CTGCACCACCGGCAAGCTGCCCGTGCCCTGGCCCACCCTCGTGACCACCCTGACCTACGGCGTGCAGTGC
TTCAGCCGCTACCCCGACCACATGAAGCAGCACGACTTCTTCAAGTCCGCCATGCCCGAAGGCTACGTCC
AGGAGCGCACCATCTTCTTCAAGGACGACGGCAACTACAAGACCCGCGCCGAGGTGAAGTTCGAGGGCGA
CACCCTGGTGAACCGCATCGAGCTGAAGGGCATCGACTTCAAGGAGGACGGCAACATCCTGGGGCACAAG
CTGGAGTACAACTACAACAGCCACAACGTCTATATCATGGCCGACAAGCAGAAGAACGGCATCAAGGTGA
ACTTCAAGATCCGCCACAACATCGAGGACGGCAGCGTGCAGCTCGCCGACCACTACCAGCAGAACACCCC
CATCGGCGACGGCCCCGTGCTGCTGCCCGACAACCACTACCTGAGCACCCAGTCCGCCCTGAGCAAAGAC
CCCAACGAGAAGCGCGATCACATGGTCCTGCTGGAGTTCGTGACCGCCGCCGGGATCACTCTCGGCATGG
ACGAGCTGTACAAGCCAAGCTTGATGATGACTGAAAAGTTAAATTCTGGGCACACTAATTTAACAAGCAA
GGGGATTATAAATGATCTTCAAATTGCTGGAAACACAAGTGACGATATGGGCTGGAAATCAAAGCTGAAG
CTGCCGCCAAAGGACAACCGATTCAAAACAACTGATGTGACCGATACGCGAGGCAATGAATTCGAGGAGT
TTTGCCTTAAAAGAGAACTGCTTATGGGTATATTCGAGAAGGGATGGGAGCGCCCTTCGCCAATTCAGGA
AGCAGCTATTCCTATAGCATTAAGTGGAAAAGATGTGCTGGCTCGGGCCAAGAACGGCACAGGCAAGACA
GGAGCCTACTGCATCCCAGTTTTAGAACAAATCGACCCAACCAAGGACTACATTCAGGCACTTGTGATGG
TCCCCACCCGAGAGTTGGCGCTACAAACCTCACAGATATGTATTGAGCTGGCGAAACATCTTGATATCCG
GGTAATGGTCACAACGGGAGGTACCATTCTAAAGGATGACATTCTTCGTATTTATCAAAAAGTACAATTA
ATTATTGCCACTCCCGGACGAATATTAGATCTGATGGATAAGAAAGTTGCCGATATGTCGCATTGCAGAA
TATTAGTTTTGGATGAGGCCGATAAGCTATTGTCGCTTGATTTTCAAGGCATGCTGGATCATGTTATACT
AAAGTTACCAAAGGATCCACAGATCTTGCTATTTTCCGCAACATTTCCACTAACAGTCAAGAATTTCATG
GAGAAGCATTTACGCGAGCCTTACGAGATCAACCTGATGGAGGAGCTAACACTATAGGCGGCCGCTCGAG
TCTAGAGGGCCCGCGGTTCGAAGGTAAGCCTATCCCTAACCCTCTCCTCGGTCTCGATTCTACGCGTACC
GGTCATCATCACCATCACCATTGAGTTTAAACCCGCTGATCAGCCTCGACTGTGCCTTCTAAGGCCTGAG
CTCGCTGATCAGCCTCGATCGAGGATCCAGACATGATAAGATACATTGATGAGTTTGGACAAACCACAAC
TAGAATGCAGTGAAAAAAATGCTTTATTTGTGAAATTTGTGATGCTATTGCTTTATTTGTAACCATTATA
AGCTGCAATAAACAAGTTAACAACAACAATTGCATTCATTTTATGTTTCAGGTTCAGGGGGAGGTGTGGG
AGGTTTTTTAAAGCAAGTAAAACCTCTACAAATGTGGTATGGCTGATTATGATCAGTCGACCGATGCCCT
TGAGAGCCTTCAACCCAGTCAGCTCCTTCCGGTGGGCGCGGGGCATGACTATCGTCGCCGCACTTATGAC
TGTCTTCTTTATCATGCAACTCGTAGGACAGGTGCCGGCAGCGCTCTGGGTCATTTTCGGCGAGGACCGC
TTTCGCTGGAGCGCGACGATGATCGGCCTGTCGCTTGCGGTATTCGGAATCTTGCACGCCCTCGCTCAAG
CCTTCGTCACTGGTCCCGCCACCAAACGTTTCGGCGAGAAGCAGGCCATTATCGCCGGCATGGCGGCCGA
CGCGCTGGGCTACGTCTTGCTGGCGTTCGCGACGCGAGGCTGGATGGCCTTCCCCATTATGATTCTTCTC
GCTTCCGGCGGCATCGGGATGCCCGCGTTGCAGGCCATGCTGTCCAGGCAGGTAGATGACGACCATCAGG
GACAGCTTCAAGGATCGCTCGCGGCTCTTACCAGCCAGCAAAAGGCCAGGAACCGTAAAAAGGCCGCGTT
GCTGGCGTTTTTCCATAGGCTCCGCCCCCCTGACGAGCATCACAAAAATCGACGCTCAAGTCAGAGGTGG
CGAAACCCGACAGGACTATAAAGATACCAGGCGTTTCCCCCTGGAAGCTCCCTCGTGCGCTCTCCTGTTC
CGACCCTGCCGCTTACCGGATACCTGTCCGCCTTTCTCCCTTCGGGAAGCGTGGCGCTTTCTCAATGCTC
ACGCTGTAGGTATCTCAGTTCGGTGTAGGTCGTTCGCTCCAAGCTGGGCTGTGTGCACGAACCCCCCGTT
CAGCCCGACCGCTGCGCCTTATCCGGTAACTATCGTCTTGAGTCCAACCCGGTAAGACACGACTTATCGC
CACTGGCAGCAGCCACTGGTAACAGGATTAGCAGAGCGAGGTATGTAGGCGGTGCTACAGAGTTCTTGAA
GTGGTGGCCTAACTACGGCTACACTAGAAGGACAGTATTTGGTATCTGCGCTCTGCTGAAGCCAGTTACC
TTCGGAAAAAGAGTTGGTAGCTCTTGATCCGGCAAACAAACCACCGCTGGTAGCGGTGGTTTTTTTGTTT
GCAAGCAGCAGATTACGCGCAGAAAAAAAGGATCTCAAGAAGATCCTTTGATCTTTTCTACGGGGTCTGA
CGCTCAGTGGAACGAAAACTCACGTTAAGGGATTTTGGTCATGAGATTATCAAAAAGGATCTTCACCTAG
ATCCTTTTAAATTAAAAATGAAGTTTTAAATCAATCTAAAGTATATATGAGTAAACTTGGTCTGACAGTT
ACCAATGCTTAATCAGTGAGGCACCTATCTCAGCGATCTGTCTATTTCGTTCATCCATAGTTGCCTGACT
CCCCGTCGTGTAGATAACTACGATACGGGAGGGCTTACCATCTGGCCCCAGTGCTGCAATGATACCGCGA
GACCCACGCTCACCGGCTCCAGATTTATCAGCAATAAACCAGCCAGCCGGAAGGGCCGAGCGCAGAAGTG
GTCCTGCAACTTTATCCGCCTCCATCCAGTCTATTAATTGTTGCCGGGAAGCTAGAGTAAGTAGTTCGCC
AGTTAATAGTTTGCGCAACGTTGTTGCCATTGCTGCAGGCATCGTGGTGTCACGCTCGTCGTTTGGTATG
GCTTCATTCAGCTCCGGTTCCCAACGATCAAGGCGAGTTACATGATCCCCCATGTTGTGCAAAAAAGCGG
TTAGCTCCTTCGGTCCTCCGATCGTTGTCAGAAGTAAGTTGGCCGCAGTGTTATCACTCATGGTTATGGC
AGCACTGCATAATTCTCTTACTGTCATGCCATCCGTAAGATGCTTTTCTGTGACTGGTGAGTACTCAACC
AAGTCATTCTGAGAATAGTGTATGCGGCGACCGAGTTGCTCTTGCCCGGCGTCAACACGGGATAATACCG
CGCCACATAGCAGAACTTTAAAAGTGCTCATCATTGGAAAACGTTCTTCGGGGCGAAAACTCTCAAGGAT
CTTACCGCTGTTGAGATCCAGTTCGATGTAACCCACTCGTGCACCCAACTGATCTTCAGCATCTTTTACT
TTCACCAGCGTTTCTGGGTGAGCAAAAACAGGAAGGCAAAATGCCGCAAAAAAGGGAATAAGGGCGACAC
GGAAATGTTGAATACTCATACTCTTCCTTTTTCAATATTATTGAAGCATTTATCAGGGTTATTGTCTCAT
GAGCGGATACATATTTGAATGTATTTAGAAAAATAAACAAATAGGGGTTCCGCGCACATTTCCCCGAAAA
GTGCCACCTGACGTCTAAGAAACCATTATTATCATGACATTAACCTATAAAAATAGGCGTATCACGAGGC
CCTTTCGT
